Addgene plasmid #219936: HiFi-nCas9-NG_P2A-mCherry
Purpose: Mammalian expression of Sp-HiFi-nCas9-NG with P2A-mCherry marker for use with MOBE systems
Depositing lab: Alexis Komor. Depositing organization: University of California, San Diego (UCSD). Publication: Development of multiplexed orthogonal base editor (MOBE) systems. Cowan QT, Gu S, Gu W, Ranzau BL, Simonson TS, Komor AC. Nat Biotechnol. 2024 May 21. doi: 10.1038/s41587-024-02240-0. PubMed 38773305.
Backbone
  Vector backbone: pCMV
  Vector type: Mammalian Expression, CRISPR
Growth in bacteria
  Bacterial resistance: Ampicillin, 100 μg/mL
  Growth temperature: 37°C
  Growth strain: DH5alpha
  Copy number: High Copy
Gene/Insert
  Gene/Insert name: Sp-HiFi-nCas9(D10A)-NG_P2A-mCherry
  Species: H. sapiens (human), Synthetic
  Mutation: HiFi-nCas9(D10A/R691A)
  Promoter: CMV
  Tag / fusion protein: SV40 bpNLS (N terminal on insert); SV40 bpNLS-P2A-mCherry (C terminal on insert)
  Cloning method: Other
Terms and licenses: Academic/Nonprofit Terms; Industry Terms: Not Available to Industry
Depositor comments: QTC399; could also be used for dual-nicking or other editing modalities
How to cite: HiFi-nCas9-NG_P2A-mCherry was a gift from Alexis Komor (Addgene plasmid # 219936 ; http://n2t.net/addgene:219936 ; RRID:Addgene_219936)
