[The description below was written by a language model from this plasmid's Addgene catalogue record and pLannotate feature annotations shown in this document.]
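Description:
HiFi-nCas9-NG_P2A-mCherry is an 8,430 nt mammalian expression plasmid on a pCMV backbone that produces a high-fidelity, PAM-relaxed Streptococcus pyogenes Cas9 nickase together with a red fluorescent marker. It is maintained in E. coli as a high-copy plasmid through a ColE1/pUC-type origin and is selected with ampicillin via the β-lactamase gene and its native promoter. Short remnants of lac regulatory elements, a pBluescript cloning site, an SV40 promoter fragment and a pBR322 bom fragment are also annotated. These appear to be backbone leftovers rather than functional parts, and no mammalian selection marker is recorded.

The expression cassette is driven by the human CMV immediate early enhancer and promoter and ends in a bovine growth hormone polyadenylation signal. A T7 promoter lies just upstream of the coding region. The open reading frame encodes Cas9 with the D10A mutation, which inactivates the RuvC domain so that the enzyme nicks only one strand, and the R691A "HiFi" mutation, intended to reduce off-target activity. The NG designation indicates the variant that recognises relaxed NG PAMs. The automated annotation splits the Cas9 coding sequence into "dCas9(N)" and "Cas9(C)" segments, but they are contiguous and the catalogue describes the protein as a nickase, not dead Cas9. Bipartite SV40 nuclear localisation signals flank the protein according to the record, though they are not annotated in the feature table. A P2A self-cleaving peptide then links the nickase to mCherry, so transfected cells can be identified or sorted by red fluorescence.

The plasmid carries no guide RNA cassette or deaminase. It is intended as the nickase component of multiplexed orthogonal base editor (MOBE) systems, and the depositor notes it could also serve for dual-nicking or other editing approaches.
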