Features (pLannotate 1.2.2; 17 found; start..end, strand, type, name):
     71..115     -  misc_feature   bom (fragment): basis of mobility region from pBR322
    270..649     +  enhancer       CMV enhancer: human cytomegalovirus immediate early enhancer
    650..853     +  promoter       CMV promoter: human cytomegalovirus (CMV) immediate early promoter
    895..913     +  promoter       T7 promoter: promoter for bacteriophage T7 RNA polymerase
    984..2585    +  CDS            dCas9(N): N-terminal portion of catalytically inactive Streptococcus pyogenes dCas9 carrying the D10A mutation (Zetsche et al., 2015)
   2586..5080    +  CDS            Cas9(C) (fragment): C-terminal portion of Streptococcus pyogenes Cas9 (Zetsche et al., 2015)
   5214..5921    +  CDS            mCherry: mCherry is a basic (constitutively fluorescent) red fluorescent protein published in 2004, derived from Discosoma sp.. It is reported to be a very rapidly-maturing monomer with low acid sensitivity.
   6009..6233    +  polyA_signal   bGH poly(A) signal: bovine growth hormone polyadenylation signal
   6237..6258    +  promoter       SV40 promoter (fragment): SV40 enhancer and early promoter
   6263..6279    +  misc_feature   MCS (fragment): pBluescript multiple cloning site
   6328..6344    -  protein_bind   lac operator: The lac repressor binds to the lac operator to inhibit transcription in E. coli. This inhibition can be relieved by adding lactose or isopropyl-β-D-thiogalactopyranoside (IPTG). lac repressor encoded by lacI
   6352..6382    -  promoter       lac promoter: promoter for the E. coli lac operon
   6397..6418    -  protein_bind   CAP binding site: CAP binding activates transcription in the presence of cAMP. E. coli catabolite activator protein
   6431..6523    -  CDS            lacI (fragment): lac repressor; lacI; The lac repressor binds to the lac operator to inhibit transcription in E. coli. This inhibition can be relieved by adding lactose or isopropyl-β-D-thiogalactopyranoside (IPTG).
   6706..7294    -  rep_origin     ori: high-copy-number ColE1/pMB1/pBR322/pUC origin of replication
   7465..8325    -  CDS            AmpR: β-lactamase; bla; confers resistance to ampicillin, carbenicillin, and related antibiotics
   8326..8430    -  promoter       AmpR promoter: bla
>Addgene plasmid #219936 | HiFi-nCas9-NG_P2A-mCherry | addgene full sequence | sequence record 435504 | Addgene NGS Result
CACATTTCCCCGAAAAGTGCCACCTGACGTCGACGGATCGGGAGATCGATCTCCCGATCCCCTAGGGTCG
ACTCTCAGTACAATCTGCTCTGATGCCGCATAGTTAAGCCAGTATCTGCTCCCTGCTTGTGTGTTGGAGG
TCGCTGAGTAGTGCGCGAGCAAAATTTAAGCTACAACAAGGCAAGGCTTGACCGACAATTGCATGAAGAA
TCTGCTTAGGGTTAGGCGTTTTGCGCTGCTTCGCGATGTACGGGCCAGATATACGCGTTGACATTGATTA
TTGACTAGTTATTAATAGTAATCAATTACGGGGTCATTAGTTCATAGCCCATATATGGAGTTCCGCGTTA
CATAACTTACGGTAAATGGCCCGCCTGGCTGACCGCCCAACGACCCCCGCCCATTGACGTCAATAATGAC
GTATGTTCCCATAGTAACGCCAATAGGGACTTTCCATTGACGTCAATGGGTGGAGTATTTACGGTAAACT
GCCCACTTGGCAGTACATCAAGTGTATCATATGCCAAGTACGCCCCCTATTGACGTCAATGACGGTAAAT
GGCCCGCCTGGCATTATGCCCAGTACATGACCTTATGGGACTTTCCTACTTGGCAGTACATCTACGTATT
AGTCATCGCTATTACCATGGTGATGCGGTTTTGGCAGTACATCAATGGGCGTGGATAGCGGTTTGACTCA
CGGGGATTTCCAAGTCTCCACCCCATTGACGTCAATGGGAGTTTGTTTTGGCACCAAAATCAACGGGACT
TTCCAAAATGTCGTAACAACTCCGCCCCATTGACGCAAATGGGCGGTAGGCGTGTACGGTGGGAGGTCTA
TATAAGCAGAGCTGGTTTAGTGAACCGTCAGATCCGCTAGAGATCCGCGGCCGCTAATACGACTCACTAT
AGGGAGAGCCGCCACCATGAAACGGACAGCCGACGGAAGCGAGTTCGAGTCACCAAAGAAGAAGCGGAAA
GTCGACAAGAAGTACAGCATCGGCCTGGCCATCGGCACCAACTCTGTGGGCTGGGCCGTGATCACCGACG
AGTACAAGGTGCCCAGCAAGAAATTCAAGGTGCTGGGCAACACCGACCGGCACAGCATCAAGAAGAACCT
GATCGGAGCCCTGCTGTTCGACAGCGGCGAAACAGCCGAGGCCACCCGGCTGAAGAGAACCGCCAGAAGA
AGATACACCAGACGGAAGAACCGGATCTGCTATCTGCAAGAGATCTTCAGCAACGAGATGGCCAAGGTGG
ACGACAGCTTCTTCCACAGACTGGAAGAGTCCTTCCTGGTGGAAGAGGATAAGAAGCACGAGCGGCACCC
CATCTTCGGCAACATCGTGGACGAGGTGGCCTACCACGAGAAGTACCCCACCATCTACCACCTGAGAAAG
AAACTGGTGGACAGCACCGACAAGGCCGACCTGCGGCTGATCTATCTGGCCCTGGCCCACATGATCAAGT
TCCGGGGCCACTTCCTGATCGAGGGCGACCTGAACCCCGACAACAGCGACGTGGACAAGCTGTTCATCCA
GCTGGTGCAGACCTACAACCAGCTGTTCGAGGAAAACCCCATCAACGCCAGCGGCGTGGACGCCAAGGCC
ATCCTGTCTGCCAGACTGAGCAAGAGCAGACGGCTGGAAAATCTGATCGCCCAGCTGCCCGGCGAGAAGA
AGAATGGCCTGTTCGGAAACCTGATTGCCCTGAGCCTGGGCCTGACCCCCAACTTCAAGAGCAACTTCGA
CCTGGCCGAGGATGCCAAACTGCAGCTGAGCAAGGACACCTACGACGACGACCTGGACAACCTGCTGGCC
CAGATCGGCGACCAGTACGCCGACCTGTTTCTGGCCGCCAAGAACCTGTCCGACGCCATCCTGCTGAGCG
ACATCCTGAGAGTGAACACCGAGATCACCAAGGCCCCCCTGAGCGCCTCTATGATCAAGAGATACGACGA
GCACCACCAGGACCTGACCCTGCTGAAAGCTCTCGTGCGGCAGCAGCTGCCTGAGAAGTACAAAGAGATT
TTCTTCGACCAGAGCAAGAACGGCTACGCCGGCTACATTGACGGCGGAGCCAGCCAGGAAGAGTTCTACA
AGTTCATCAAGCCCATCCTGGAAAAGATGGACGGCACCGAGGAACTGCTCGTGAAGCTGAACAGAGAGGA
CCTGCTGCGGAAGCAGCGGACCTTCGACAACGGCAGCATCCCCCACCAGATCCACCTGGGAGAGCTGCAC
GCCATTCTGCGGCGGCAGGAAGATTTTTACCCATTCCTGAAGGACAACCGGGAAAAGATCGAGAAGATCC
TGACCTTCCGCATCCCCTACTACGTGGGCCCTCTGGCCAGGGGAAACAGCAGATTCGCCTGGATGACCAG
AAAGAGCGAGGAAACCATCACCCCCTGGAACTTCGAGGAAGTGGTGGACAAGGGCGCTTCCGCCCAGAGC
TTCATCGAGCGGATGACCAACTTCGATAAGAACCTGCCCAACGAGAAGGTGCTGCCCAAGCACAGCCTGC
TGTACGAGTACTTCACCGTGTATAACGAGCTGACCAAAGTGAAATACGTGACCGAGGGAATGAGAAAGCC
CGCCTTCCTGAGCGGCGAGCAGAAAAAGGCCATCGTGGACCTGCTGTTCAAGACCAACCGGAAAGTGACC
GTGAAGCAGCTGAAAGAGGACTACTTCAAGAAAATCGAGTGCTTCGACTCCGTGGAAATCTCCGGCGTGG
AAGATCGGTTCAACGCCTCCCTGGGCACATACCACGATCTGCTGAAAATTATCAAGGACAAGGACTTCCT
GGACAATGAGGAAAACGAGGACATTCTGGAAGATATCGTGCTGACCCTGACACTGTTTGAGGACAGAGAG
ATGATCGAGGAACGGCTGAAAACCTATGCCCACCTGTTCGACGACAAAGTGATGAAGCAGCTGAAGCGGC
GGAGATACACCGGCTGGGGCAGGCTGAGCCGGAAGCTGATCAACGGCATCCGGGACAAGCAGTCCGGCAA
GACAATCCTGGATTTCCTGAAGTCCGACGGCTTCGCCAACGCTAACTTCATGCAGCTGATCCACGACGAC
AGCCTGACCTTTAAAGAGGACATCCAGAAAGCCCAGGTGTCCGGCCAGGGCGATAGCCTGCACGAGCACA
TTGCCAATCTGGCCGGCAGCCCCGCCATTAAGAAGGGCATCCTGCAGACAGTGAAGGTGGTGGACGAGCT
CGTGAAAGTGATGGGCCGGCACAAGCCCGAGAACATCGTGATCGAAATGGCCAGAGAGAACCAGACCACC
CAGAAGGGACAGAAGAACAGCCGCGAGAGAATGAAGCGGATCGAAGAGGGCATCAAAGAGCTGGGCAGCC
AGATCCTGAAAGAACACCCCGTGGAAAACACCCAGCTGCAGAACGAGAAGCTGTACCTGTACTACCTGCA
GAATGGGCGGGATATGTACGTGGACCAGGAACTGGACATCAACCGGCTGTCCGACTACGATGTGGACCAT
ATCGTGCCTCAGAGCTTTCTGAAGGACGACTCCATCGACAACAAGGTGCTGACCAGAAGCGACAAGAACC
GGGGCAAGAGCGACAACGTGCCCTCCGAAGAGGTCGTGAAGAAGATGAAGAACTACTGGCGGCAGCTGCT
GAACGCCAAGCTGATTACCCAGAGAAAGTTCGACAATCTGACCAAGGCCGAGAGAGGCGGCCTGAGCGAA
CTGGATAAGGCCGGCTTCATCAAGAGACAGCTGGTGGAAACCCGGCAGATCACAAAGCACGTGGCACAGA
TCCTGGACTCCCGGATGAACACTAAGTACGACGAGAATGACAAGCTGATCCGGGAAGTGAAAGTGATCAC
CCTGAAGTCCAAGCTGGTGTCCGATTTCCGGAAGGATTTCCAGTTTTACAAAGTGCGCGAGATCAACAAC
TACCACCACGCCCACGACGCCTACCTGAACGCCGTCGTGGGAACCGCCCTGATCAAAAAGTACCCTAAGC
TGGAAAGCGAGTTCGTGTACGGCGACTACAAGGTGTACGACGTGCGGAAGATGATCGCCAAGAGCGAGCA
GGAAATCGGCAAGGCTACCGCCAAGTACTTCTTCTACAGCAACATCATGAACTTTTTCAAGACCGAGATT
ACCCTGGCCAACGGCGAGATCCGGAAGCGGCCTCTGATCGAGACAAACGGCGAAACCGGGGAGATCGTGT
GGGATAAGGGCCGGGATTTTGCCACCGTGCGGAAAGTGCTGAGCATGCCCCAAGTGAATATCGTGAAAAA
GACCGAGGTGCAGACAGGCGGCTTCAGCAAAGAGTCTATCCGTCCCAAGAGGAACAGCGATAAGCTGATC
GCCAGAAAGAAGGACTGGGACCCTAAGAAGTACGGCGGCTTCGTGAGCCCCACCGTGGCCTATTCTGTGC
TGGTGGTGGCCAAAGTGGAAAAGGGCAAGTCCAAGAAACTGAAGAGTGTGAAAGAGCTGCTGGGGATCAC
CATCATGGAAAGAAGCAGCTTCGAGAAGAATCCCATCGACTTTCTGGAAGCCAAGGGCTACAAAGAAGTG
AAAAAGGACCTGATCATCAAGCTGCCTAAGTACTCCCTGTTCGAGCTGGAAAACGGCCGGAAGAGAATGC
TGGCCTCTGCCCGGTTCCTGCAGAAGGGAAACGAACTGGCCCTGCCCTCCAAATATGTGAACTTCCTGTA
CCTGGCCAGCCACTATGAGAAGCTGAAGGGCTCCCCCGAGGATAATGAGCAGAAACAGCTGTTTGTGGAA
CAGCACAAGCACTACCTGGACGAGATCATCGAGCAGATCAGCGAGTTCTCCAAGAGAGTGATCCTGGCCG
ACGCTAATCTGGACAAAGTGCTGTCCGCCTACAACAAGCACCGGGATAAGCCCATCAGAGAGCAGGCCGA
GAATATCATCCACCTGTTTACCCTGACCAATCTGGGAGCCCCTAGGGCCTTCAAGTACTTTGACACCACC
ATCGACCGGAAGGTGTACCGTAGCACCAAAGAGGTGCTGGACGCCACCCTGATCCACCAGAGCATCACCG
GCCTGTACGAGACACGGATCGACCTGTCTCAGCTGGGAGGTGACTCTGGCGGCTCAAAAAGAACCGCCGA
CGGCAGCGAATTCGAGCCCAAGAAGAAGAGGAAAGTCGGAAGCGGAGCTACTAACTTCAGCCTGCTGAAG
CAGGCTGGAGACGTGGAGGAGAACCCTGGACCTATGGTGAGCAAGGGCGAGGAGGATAACATGGCCATCA
TCAAGGAGTTCATGCGCTTCAAGGTGCACATGGAGGGCTCCGTGAACGGCCACGAGTTCGAGATCGAGGG
CGAGGGCGAGGGCCGCCCCTACGAGGGCACCCAGACCGCCAAGCTGAAGGTGACCAAGGGTGGCCCCCTG
CCCTTCGCCTGGGACATCCTGTCCCCTCAGTTCATGTACGGCTCCAAGGCCTACGTGAAGCACCCCGCCG
ACATCCCCGACTACTTGAAGCTGTCCTTCCCCGAGGGCTTCAAGTGGGAGCGCGTGATGAACTTCGAGGA
CGGCGGCGTGGTGACCGTGACCCAGGACTCCTCCCTGCAGGACGGCGAGTTCATCTACAAGGTGAAGCTG
CGCGGCACCAACTTCCCCTCCGACGGCCCCGTAATGCAGAAGAAGACCATGGGCTGGGAGGCCTCCTCCG
AGCGGATGTACCCCGAGGACGGCGCCCTGAAGGGCGAGATCAAGCAGAGGCTGAAGCTGAAGGACGGCGG
CCACTACGACGCTGAGGTCAAGACCACCTACAAGGCCAAGAAGCCCGTGCAGCTGCCCGGCGCCTACAAC
GTCAACATCAAGTTGGACATCACCTCCCACAACGAGGACTACACCATCGTGGAACAGTACGAACGCGCCG
AGGGCCGCCACTCCACCGGCGGCATGGACGAGCTGTACAAGTCTGGTGGTTCTCCCAAGAAGAAGAGGAA
AGTCTAACCGGTCATCATCACCATCACCATTGAGTTTAAACCCGCTGATCAGCCTCGACTGTGCCTTCTA
GTTGCCAGCCATCTGTTGTTTGCCCCTCCCCCGTGCCTTCCTTGACCCTGGAAGGTGCCACTCCCACTGT
CCTTTCCTAATAAAATGAGGAAATTGCATCGCATTGTCTGAGTAGGTGTCATTCTATTCTGGGGGGTGGG
GTGGGGCAGGACAGCAAGGGGGAGGATTGGGAAGACAATAGCAGGCATGCTGGGGATGCGGTGGGCTCTA
TGGCTTCTGAGGCGGAAAGAACCAGCTGGGGCTCGATACCGTCGACCTCTAGCTAGAGCTTGGCGTAATC
ATGGTCATAGCTGTTTCCTGTGTGAAATTGTTATCCGCTCACAATTCCACACAACATACGAGCCGGAAGC
ATAAAGTGTAAAGCCTAGGGTGCCTAATGAGTGAGCTAACTCACATTAATTGCGTTGCGCTCACTGCCCG
CTTTCCAGTCGGGAAACCTGTCGTGCCAGCTGCATTAATGAATCGGCCAACGCGCGGGGAGAGGCGGTTT
GCGTATTGGGCGCTCTTCCGCTTCCTCGCTCACTGACTCGCTGCGCTCGGTCGTTCGGCTGCGGCGAGCG
GTATCAGCTCACTCAAAGGCGGTAATACGGTTATCCACAGAATCAGGGGATAACGCAGGAAAGAACATGT
GAGCAAAAGGCCAGCAAAAGGCCAGGAACCGTAAAAAGGCCGCGTTGCTGGCGTTTTTCCATAGGCTCCG
CCCCCCTGACGAGCATCACAAAAATCGACGCTCAAGTCAGAGGTGGCGAAACCCGACAGGACTATAAAGA
TACCAGGCGTTTCCCCCTGGAAGCTCCCTCGTGCGCTCTCCTGTTCCGACCCTGCCGCTTACCGGATACC
TGTCCGCCTTTCTCCCTTCGGGAAGCGTGGCGCTTTCTCATAGCTCACGCTGTAGGTATCTCAGTTCGGT
GTAGGTCGTTCGCTCCAAGCTGGGCTGTGTGCACGAACCCCCCGTTCAGCCCGACCGCTGCGCCTTATCC
GGTAACTATCGTCTTGAGTCCAACCCGGTAAGACACGACTTATCGCCACTGGCAGCAGCCACTGGTAACA
GGATTAGCAGAGCGAGGTATGTAGGCGGTGCTACAGAGTTCTTGAAGTGGTGGCCTAACTACGGCTACAC
TAGAAGAACAGTATTTGGTATCTGCGCTCTGCTGAAGCCAGTTACCTTCGGAAAAAGAGTTGGTAGCTCT
TGATCCGGCAAACAAACCACCGCTGGTAGCGGTGGTTTTTTTGTTTGCAAGCAGCAGATTACGCGCAGAA
AAAAAGGATCTCAAGAAGATCCTTTGATCTTTTCTACGGGGTCTGACACTCAGTGGAACGAAAACTCACG
TTAAGGGATTTTGGTCATGAGATTATCAAAAAGGATCTTCACCTAGATCCTTTTAAATTAAAAATGAAGT
TTTAAATCAATCTAAAGTATATATGAGTAAACTTGGTCTGACAGTTACCAATGCTTAATCAGTGAGGCAC
CTATCTCAGCGATCTGTCTATTTCGTTCATCCATAGTTGCCTGACTCCCCGTCGTGTAGATAACTACGAT
ACGGGAGGGCTTACCATCTGGCCCCAGTGCTGCAATGATACCGCGAGACCCACGCTCACCGGCTCCAGAT
TTATCAGCAATAAACCAGCCAGCCGGAAGGGCCGAGCGCAGAAGTGGTCCTGCAACTTTATCCGCCTCCA
TCCAGTCTATTAATTGTTGCCGGGAAGCTAGAGTAAGTAGTTCGCCAGTTAATAGTTTGCGCAACGTTGT
TGCCATTGCTACAGGCATCGTGGTGTCACGCTCGTCGTTTGGTATGGCTTCATTCAGCTCCGGTTCCCAA
CGATCAAGGCGAGTTACATGATCCCCCATGTTGTGCAAAAAAGCGGTTAGCTCCTTCGGTCCTCCGATCG
TTGTCAGAAGTAAGTTGGCCGCAGTGTTATCACTCATGGTTATGGCAGCACTGCATAATTCTCTTACTGT
CATGCCATCCGTAAGATGCTTTTCTGTGACTGGTGAGTACTCAACCAAGTCATTCTGAGAATAGTGTATG
CGGCGACCGAGTTGCTCTTGCCCGGCGTCAATACGGGATAATACCGCGCCACATAGCAGAACTTTAAAAG
TGCTCATCATTGGAAAACGTTCTTCGGGGCGAAAACTCTCAAGGATCTTACCGCTGTTGAGATCCAGTTC
GATGTAACCCACTCGTGCACCCAACTGATCTTCAGCATCTTTTACTTTCACCAGCGTTTCTGGGTGAGCA
AAAACAGGAAGGCAAAATGCCGCAAAAAAGGGAATAAGGGCGACACGGAAATGTTGAATACTCATACTCT
TCCTTTTTCAATATTATTGAAGCATTTATCAGGGTTATTGTCTCATGAGCGGATACATATTTGAATGTAT
TTAGAAAAATAAACAAATAGGGGTTCCGCG
